Addgene plasmid #205026: pT7[mRNA]-5'UTR:mMyod1[NM_010866.2]: Hba-a1_3'UTR
Purpose: In vitro transcription vector for production of synthetic mRNA encoding for mouse Myod1
Depositing lab: Ori Bar-Nur. Depositing organization: ETH Zurich (Swiss Federal Institute of Technology). Publication: Transgene-free direct conversion of murine fibroblasts into functional muscle stem cells. Qabrati X, Kim I, Ghosh A, Bundschuh N, Noe F, Palmer AS, Bar-Nur O. NPJ Regen Med. 2023 Aug 8;8(1):43. doi: 10.1038/s41536-023-00317-z. PubMed 37553383.
Backbone
  Vector backbone: unknown
  Backbone manufacturer: VectorBuilder
  Total vector size (bp): 3156
  Vector type: Synthetic Biology ; In Vitro Transcription Vector (for mRNA)
Growth in bacteria
  Bacterial resistance: Ampicillin, 100 μg/mL
  Growth temperature: 37°C
  Growth strain: NEB Stable
  Copy number: High Copy
Gene/Insert
  Gene/Insert name: Myod1
  Species: M. musculus (mouse)
  Insert size (bp): 957
  Entrez Gene: Myod1 (a.k.a. MYF3, MyoD, Myod-1, bHLHc1)
Resource information
  A portion of this plasmid was derived from a plasmid made by: VectorBuilder (Vector ID: VB200423-6693yjb)
Terms and licenses: Academic/Nonprofit Terms; Industry Terms: Not Available to Industry
How to cite: pT7[mRNA]-5'UTR:mMyod1[NM_010866.2]: Hba-a1_3'UTR was a gift from Ori Bar-Nur (Addgene plasmid # 205026 ; http://n2t.net/addgene:205026 ; RRID:Addgene_205026)
