[The description below was written by a language model from this plasmid's Addgene catalogue record and pLannotate feature annotations shown in this document.]
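Description:
pT7[mRNA]-5'UTR:mMyod1[NM_010866.2]: Hba-a1_3'UTR is a compact 3,156 bp in vitro transcription vector built to serve as a template for synthetic mRNA encoding mouse Myod1. The backbone is a commercially produced design whose exact identity is not recorded. It is propagated in E. coli as a high-copy plasmid through a ColE1/pUC-type origin of replication and is selected with ampicillin through a β-lactamase gene driven by its own bla promoter. It carries no mammalian promoter or selection marker, which fits its role as a template for cell-free RNA synthesis rather than as an expression plasmid.

The payload begins with a bacteriophage T7 RNA polymerase promoter at the start of the sequence, followed by a short interval that, according to the construct name, corresponds to a 5' untranslated region. Next comes the mouse Myod1 open reading frame (about 957 bp, from the reference transcript named in the title). The name also indicates a 3' UTR from the mouse alpha-globin gene Hba-a1, a type of element commonly used to stabilise synthetic transcripts. Neither UTR was picked up by the automated annotation, so their exact extents are not stated, and the record does not say whether a templated poly(A) tract is present.

MyoD is a basic helix-loop-helix transcriptional activator that drives muscle-specific gene expression and can convert fibroblasts towards a myogenic fate. The mRNA made from this plasmid allows transient delivery of the factor without DNA integration. The associated work used this approach for transgene-free conversion of mouse fibroblasts into muscle stem cells.
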