Features (pLannotate 1.2.2; 5 found; start..end, strand, type, name):
      1..19      +  promoter       T7 promoter: promoter for bacteriophage T7 RNA polymerase
     65..1018    +  CDS            Myod1: MYOD1_MOUSE - Also known as Myod. Experimental evidence at protein level: Swiss-Prot protein existence level 1. Acts as a transcriptional activator that promotes transcription of muscle-specific target genes and plays a role in muscle differentiation (PubMed:16901893). Together with MYF5 and MYOG, co-occupies muscle-specific gene promoter core region during myogenesis. Induces fibroblasts to differentiate into myoblasts. Interacts with and is inhibited by the twist protein. This interaction probably involves the basic domains of both proteins (PubMed:21798092, PubMed:3175662). From Mus musculu
   1337..1925    -  rep_origin     ori: high-copy-number ColE1/pMB1/pBR322/pUC origin of replication
   2096..2956    -  CDS            AmpR: β-lactamase; bla; confers resistance to ampicillin, carbenicillin, and related antibiotics
   2957..3061    -  promoter       AmpR promoter: bla
>Addgene plasmid #205026 | pT7[mRNA]-5'UTR:mMyod1[NM_010866.2]: Hba-a1_3'UTR | addgene full sequence | sequence record 405887 | Addgene NGS Result
TAATACGACTCACTATAGGGAAATAAGAGAGAAAAGAAGAGTAAGAAGAAATATAAGAGCCACCATGGAG
CTTCTATCGCCGCCACTCCGGGACATAGACTTGACAGGCCCCGACGGCTCTCTCTGCTCCTTTGAGACAG
CAGACGACTTCTATGATGACCCGTGTTTCGACTCACCAGACCTGCGCTTTTTTGAGGACCTGGACCCGCG
CCTGGTGCACATGGGAGCCCTCCTGAAACCGGAGGAGCACGCACACTTCCCTACTGCGGTGCACCCAGGC
CCAGGCGCTCGTGAGGATGAGCATGTGCGCGCGCCCAGCGGGCACCACCAGGCGGGTCGCTGCTTGCTGT
GGGCCTGCAAGGCGTGCAAGCGCAAGACCACCAACGCTGATCGCCGCAAGGCCGCCACCATGCGCGAGCG
CCGCCGCCTGAGCAAAGTGAATGAGGCCTTCGAGACGCTCAAGCGCTGCACGTCCAGCAACCCGAACCAG
CGGCTACCCAAGGTGGAGATCCTGCGCAACGCCATCCGCTACATCGAAGGTCTGCAGGCTCTGCTGCGCG
ACCAGGACGCCGCGCCCCCTGGCGCCGCTGCCTTCTACGCACCTGGACCGCTGCCCCCAGGCCGTGGCAG
CGAGCACTACAGTGGCGACTCAGATGCATCCAGCCCGCGCTCCAACTGCTCTGATGGCATGATGGATTAC
AGCGGCCCCCCAAGCGGCCCCCGGCGGCAGAATGGCTACGACACAGCCTACTACAGTGAGGCGGCGCGCG
AGTCCAGGCCAGGGAAGAGTGCGGCTGTGTCGAGCCTCGACTGCCTGTCCAGCATAGTGGAGCGCATCTC
CACAGACAGCCCCGCTGCGCCTGCGCTGCTTTTGGCAGATGCACCACCAGAGTCGCCTCCGGGTCCGCCA
GAGGGGGCATCCCTAAGCGACACAGAACAGGGAACCCAGACCCCGTCTCCCGACGCCGCCCCTCAGTGTC
CTGCAGGCTCAAACCCCAATGCGATTTATCAGGTGCTTTGAGCTGCCTTCTGCGGGGCTTGCCTTCTGGC
CATGCCCTTCTTCTCTCCCTTGCACCTGTACCTCTTGGTCTTTGAAAAAAAAAAAAAAAAAAAAAAAAAA
AAAAATGAAGAGCCGTACGGGCGCGCCTAGGCGCGATTCCGCTTCCTCGCTCACTGACTCGCTGCGCTCG
GTCGTTCGGCTGCGGCGAGCGGTATCAGCTCACTCAAAGGCGGTAATACGGTTATCCACAGAATCAGGGG
ATAACGCAGGAAAGAACATGTGAGCAAAAGGCCAGCAAAAGGCCAGGAACCGTAAAAAGGCCGCGTTGCT
GGCGTTTTTCCATAGGCTCCGCCCCCCTGACGAGCATCACAAAAATCGACGCTCAAGTCAGAGGTGGCGA
AACCCGACAGGACTATAAAGATACCAGGCGTTTCCCCCTGGAAGCTCCCTCGTGCGCTCTCCTGTTCCGA
CCCTGCCGCTTACCGGATACCTGTCCGCCTTTCTCCCTTCGGGAAGCGTGGCGCTTTCTCATAGCTCACG
CTGTAGGTATCTCAGTTCGGTGTAGGTCGTTCGCTCCAAGCTGGGCTGTGTGCACGAACCCCCCGTTCAG
CCCGACCGCTGCGCCTTATCCGGTAACTATCGTCTTGAGTCCAACCCGGTAAGACACGACTTATCGCCAC
TGGCAGCAGCCACTGGTAACAGGATTAGCAGAGCGAGGTATGTAGGCGGTGCTACAGAGTTCTTGAAGTG
GTGGCCTAACTACGGCTACACTAGAAGAACAGTATTTGGTATCTGCGCTCTGCTGAAGCCAGTTACCTTC
GGAAAAAGAGTTGGTAGCTCTTGATCCGGCAAACAAACCACCGCTGGTAGCGGTGGTTTTTTTGTTTGCA
AGCAGCAGATTACGCGCAGAAAAAAAGGATCTCAAGAAGATCCTTTGATCTTTTCTACGGGGTCTGACGC
TCAGTGGAACGAAAACTCACGTTAAGGGATTTTGGTCATGAGATTATCAAAAAGGATCTTCACCTAGATC
CTTTTAAATTAAAAATGAAGTTTTAAATCAATCTAAAGTATATATGAGTAAACTTGGTCTGACAGTTACC
AATGCTTAATCAGTGAGGCACCTATCTCAGCGATCTGTCTATTTCGTTCATCCATAGTTGCCTGACTCCC
CGTCGTGTAGATAACTACGATACGGGAGGGCTTACCATCTGGCCCCAGTGCTGCAATGATACCGCGAGAT
CCACGCTCACCGGCTCCAGATTTATCAGCAATAAACCAGCCAGCCGGAAGGGCCGAGCGCAGAAGTGGTC
CTGCAACTTTATCCGCCTCCATCCAGTCTATTAATTGTTGCCGGGAAGCTAGAGTAAGTAGTTCGCCAGT
TAATAGTTTGCGCAACGTTGTTGCCATTGCTACAGGCATCGTGGTGTCACGCTCGTCGTTTGGTATGGCT
TCATTCAGCTCCGGTTCCCAACGATCAAGGCGAGTTACATGATCCCCCATGTTGTGCAAAAAAGCGGTTA
GCTCCTTCGGTCCTCCGATCGTTGTCAGAAGTAAGTTGGCCGCAGTGTTATCACTCATGGTTATGGCAGC
ACTGCATAATTCTCTTACTGTCATGCCATCCGTAAGATGCTTTTCTGTGACTGGTGAGTACTCAACCAAG
TCATTCTGAGAATAGTGTATGCGGCGACCGAGTTGCTCTTGCCCGGCGTCAATACGGGATAATACCGCGC
CACATAGCAGAACTTTAAAAGTGCTCATCATTGGAAAACGTTCTTCGGGGCGAAAACTCTCAAGGATCTT
ACCGCTGTTGAGATCCAGTTCGATGTAACCCACTCGTGCACCCAACTGATCTTCAGCATCTTTTACTTTC
ACCAGCGTTTCTGGGTGAGCAAAAACAGGAAGGCAAAATGCCGCAAAAAAGGGAATAAGGGCGACACGGA
AATGTTGAATACTCATACTCTTCCTTTTTCAATATTATTGAAGCATTTATCAGGGTTATTGTCTCATGAG
CGGATACATATTTGAATGTATTTAGAAAAATAAACAAATAGGGGTTCCGCGCACATTTCCCCGAAAAGTG
CCACCTGACGTCTAAGAAACCATTATTATCATGACATTAACCTATAAAAATAGGCGTATCACGAGGCCCT
TTCGTC
